Addgene plasmid #167685: pRU205
Purpose: Final destination vector for single Gateway LR reaction
Depositing lab: Niko Geldner. Depositing organization: Universite de Lausanne (UNIL). Publication: Combined fluorescent seed selection and multiplex CRISPR/Cas9 assembly for fast generation of multiple Arabidopsis mutants. Ursache R, Fujita S, Denervaud Tendon V, Geldner N. Plant Methods. 2021 Oct 30;17(1):111. doi: 10.1186/s13007-021-00811-9. PubMed 34717688.
Backbone
  Vector backbone: pDe-CAS9
  Vector type: CRISPR
  Selectable markers: FastGreen seed selection
Growth in bacteria
  Bacterial resistance: Chloramphenicol and Spectinomycin, 25 & 50 μg/mL
  Growth temperature: 37°C
  Growth strain: ccdB Survival
  Copy number: High Copy
Gene/Insert
  Gene/Insert name: PcUBQ4-2::asCpf1
  Species: Staphylococcus aureus
  Cloning method: Gateway Cloning
  Sequencing primers: 5′ gcggataacaatttcacacaggaaacag; 3′ gcttgcatgcctgcaggtcgactct
Terms and licenses: Academic/Nonprofit Terms; Industry Terms: Not Available to Industry
Depositor comments: In addition to Cas9 cassette, attR1-attR2 Gateway recombination sites together with ccdB cassette are present. Please visit https://www.biorxiv.org/content/10.1101/2021.05.20.444986v1 for bioRxiv preprint.
How to cite: pRU205 was a gift from Niko Geldner (Addgene plasmid # 167685 ; http://n2t.net/addgene:167685 ; RRID:Addgene_167685)
