[The description below was written by a language model from this plasmid's Addgene catalogue record and pLannotate feature annotations shown in this document.]
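Description:
pRU205 is a plant binary T-DNA vector of about 17.5 kb, built on the pDe-CAS9 backbone and serving as the final Gateway destination vector for CRISPR genome editing in Arabidopsis. It carries a high-copy ColE1/pUC-type origin with a bom site for propagation in E. coli. The pVS1 oriV, RepA and StaA functions provide replication and stable maintenance in Agrobacterium. Bacterial selection uses spectinomycin (aadA on the backbone) together with chloramphenicol, the latter encoded within the Gateway cassette. Because the cassette also contains the gyrase toxin gene ccdB, the empty vector must be maintained in a ccdB-tolerant strain.

Between the nopaline-type left and right T-DNA borders lie three functional modules. The first is the nuclease cassette, recorded as PcUBQ4-2::asCpf1. The feature table confirms a Cas12a (Cpf1) coding sequence matching Acidaminococcus sp. BV3L6, so the catalogue's species entry of Staphylococcus aureus and the depositor's reference to a "Cas9 cassette" do not fit the annotated sequence. The ubiquitin promoter itself is not annotated, and a short RBCS-like fragment downstream of the coding sequence probably belongs to the terminator region.

The second module is an attR1–CmR–ccdB–attR2 cassette. A single LR reaction replaces it with an entry-clone insert, presumably guide RNA expression units, and loss of ccdB counter-selects unrecombined plasmid. The third is the FastGreen marker, an oleosin–EGFP fusion adjacent to a NOS terminator, which makes transformed seeds fluoresce green. This allows visual picking of transgenic seeds, and later of non-fluorescent, transgene-free segregants, without antibiotic or herbicide selection in plants.
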