Features (pLannotate 1.2.2; 31 found; start..end, strand, type, name):
    226..627     +  CDS            Y4CG_SINFN (fragment): Protein inferred from homology: Swiss-Prot protein existence level 3. From Sinorhizobium fredii (strain NBRC 101917 / NGR234).
   1187..1816    +  CDS            pVS1 StaA: stability protein from the Pseudomonas plasmid pVS1 (Heeb et al., 2000)
   2245..3318    +  CDS            pVS1 RepA: replication protein from the Pseudomonas plasmid pVS1 (Heeb et al., 2000)
   3384..3578    +  rep_origin     pVS1 oriV: origin of replication for the Pseudomonas plasmid pVS1 (Heeb et al., 2000)
   3781..3820    +  CDS            rop (fragment): Rop protein, which maintains plasmids at low copy number; rop
   3922..4062    +  misc_feature   bom: basis of mobility region from pBR322
   4248..4836    -  rep_origin     ori: high-copy-number ColE1/pMB1/pBR322/pUC origin of replication
   5082..5869    -  CDS            SmR (fragment): aminoglycoside adenylyltransferase (Murphy, 1985); aadA; confers resistance to spectinomycin and streptomycin
   5880..5936    -  CDS            GmR (fragment): gentamycin acetyltransferase; aacC1; confers resistance to gentamycin
   6112..6135    -  promoter       Pc promoter (fragment): intI1 (promoter lies within the coding sequence); class 1 integron promoter
   6394..6418    +  misc_feature   LB T-DNA repeat: left border repeat from nopaline C58 T-DNA
   6494..6582    +  CDS            lacI (fragment): lac repressor; lacI; The lac repressor binds to the lac operator to inhibit transcription in E. coli. This inhibition can be relieved by adding lactose or isopropyl-β-D-thiogalactopyranoside (IPTG).
   6595..6616    +  protein_bind   CAP binding site: CAP binding activates transcription in the presence of cAMP. E. coli catabolite activator protein
   6631..6661    +  promoter       lac promoter: promoter for the E. coli lac operon
   6665..6687    +  protein_bind   lac operator (fragment): The lac repressor binds to the lac operator to inhibit transcription in E. coli. This inhibition can be relieved by adding lactose or isopropyl-β-D-thiogalactopyranoside (IPTG). lac repressor encoded by lacI
   7755..11672   +  CDS            cas12a: CS12A_ACISB - Also known as cpf1 From Acidaminococcus sp. (strain BV3L6).
  11722..11829   +  CDS            RBCS1 (fragment): RBS1_SPIOL - Also known as RBCS. Experimental evidence at protein level: Swiss-Prot protein existence level 1. RuBisCO catalyzes two reactions: the carboxylation of D- ribulose 1,5-bisphosphate, the primary event in carbon dioxide fixation, as well as the oxidative fragmentation of the pentose substrate. Both reactions occur simultaneously and in competition at the same active site. Although the small subunit is not catalytic it is essential for maximal activity. From Spinacia oleracea (Spinach).
  12232..12356   +  protein_bind   attR1: mutant version of attR; recombination site for the Gateway® LR reaction LR Clonase™
  12381..12411   +  promoter       lac UV5 promoter: E. coli lac promoter with an "up" mutation
  12435..12464   +  promoter       cat promoter (fragment): promoter of the E. coli cat gene encoding chloramphenicol acetyltransferase
  12465..13145   +  CDS            CmR: chloramphenicol acetyltransferase confers resistance to chloramphenicol
  13302..13460   +  CDS            ccdA (fragment): CCDA_ECO57 - Also known as H, letA. Experimental evidence at protein level: Swiss-Prot protein existence level 1. Antitoxin component of a type II toxin-antitoxin (TA) system which inhibits the post-segregational killing (PSK) of plasmid-free cells, also referred to as a plasmid addiction system. Binds to and blocks the activity of CcdB; will also remove bound CcdB protein from the CcdB-GyrA complex by forming a CcdA-CcdB complex, a process termed rejuvenation. Functions as a transcriptional corepressor for the ccdAB operon, repression also requires CcdB (By similarity). From Escherichia coli
  13465..13770   +  CDS            ccdB: CcdB, a bacterial toxin that poisons DNA gyrase; ccdB; Plasmids containing the ccdB gene cannot be propagated in standard E. coli strains.
  13811..13935   -  protein_bind   attR2: mutant version of attR; recombination site for the Gateway® LR reaction LR Clonase™
  14012..14047   +  misc_feature   MCS (fragment): pUC18/19 multiple cloning site
  14406..14930   -  CDS            MSR4 (fragment): MSRA4_ARATH - Also known as PMSR, PMSR4. Experimental evidence at protein level: Swiss-Prot protein existence level 1. Catalyzes the reduction of methionine sulfoxide (MetSO) to methionine in proteins. Plays a protective role against oxidative stress by restoring activity to proteins that have been inactivated by methionine oxidation. Prevents the methionine sulfoxidation of the heat shock protein HSP21 and its subsequent inactivation. MSRA family specifically reduces the MetSO S-enantiomer. From Arabidopsis thaliana (Mouse-ear cress).
  15472..16188   +  CDS            OLEO2_BRANA: Experimental evidence at protein level: Swiss-Prot protein existence level 1. May have a structural role to stabilize the lipid body during desiccation of the seed by preventing coalescence of the oil. Probably interacts with both lipid and phospholipid moieties of lipid bodies. May also provide recognition signals for specific lipase anchorage in lipolysis during seedling growth. From Brassica napus (Rape).
  16189..16905   +  CDS            EGFP: EGFP is a basic (constitutively fluorescent) green fluorescent protein published in 1996, derived from Aequorea victoria. It is reported to be a rapidly-maturing weak dimer with moderate acid sensitivity.
  16907..17157   -  terminator     NOS terminator: nopaline synthase terminator and poly(A) signal
  17167..17321   +  CDS            lacZα (fragment): LacZα fragment of β-galactosidase; lacZ fragment
  17380..17404   +  misc_feature   RB T-DNA repeat: right border repeat from nopaline C58 T-DNA
>Addgene plasmid #167685 | pRU205 | addgene full sequence | sequence record 331061 | Addgene NGS Result
AGTACTTTGATCCAACCCCTCCGCTGCTATAGTGCAGTCGGCTTCTGACGTTCAGTGCAGCCGTCTTCTG
AAAACGACATGTCGCACAAGTCCTAAGTTACGCGACAGGCTGCCGCCCTGCCCTTTTCCTGGCGTTTTCT
TGTCGCGTGTTTTAGTCGCATAAAGTAGAATACTTGCGACTAGAACCGGAGACATTACGCCATGAACAAG
AGCGCCGCCGCTGGCCTGCTGGGCTATGCCCGCGTCAGCACCGACGACCAGGACTTGACCAACCAACGGG
CCGAACTGCACGCGGCCGGCTGCACCAAGCTGTTTTCCGAGAAGATCACCGGCACCAGGCGCGACCGCCC
GGAGCTGGCCAGGATGCTTGACCACCTACGCCCTGGCGACGTTGTGACAGTGACCAGGCTAGACCGCCTG
GCCCGCAGCACCCGCGACCTACTGGACATTGCCGAGCGCATCCAGGAGGCCGGCGCGGGCCTGCGTAGCC
TGGCAGAGCCGTGGGCCGACACCACCACGCCGGCCGGCCGCATGGTGTTGACCGTGTTCGCCGGCATTGC
CGAGTTCGAGCGTTCCCTAATCATCGACCGCACCCGGAGCGGGCGCGAGGCCGCCAAGGCCCGAGGCGTG
AAGTTTGGCCCCCGCCCTACCCTCACCCCGGCACAGATCGCGCACGCCCGCGAGCTGATCGACCAGGAAG
GCCGCACCGTGAAAGAGGCGGCTGCACTGCTTGGCGTGCATCGCTCGACCCTGTACCGCGCACTTGAGCG
CAGCGAGGAAGTGACGCCCACCGAGGCCAGGCGGCGCGGTGCCTTCCGTGAGGACGCATTGACCGAGGCC
GACGCCCTGGCGGCCGCCGAGAATGAACGCCAAGAGGAACAAGCATGAAACCGCACCAGGACGGCCAGGA
CGAACCGTTTTTCATTACCGAAGAGATCGAGGCGGAGATGATCGCGGCCGGGTACGTGTTCGAGCCGCCC
GCGCACGTCTCAACCGTGCGGCTGCATGAAATCCTGGCCGGTTTGTCTGATGCCAAGCTGGCGGCCTGGC
CGGCCAGCTTGGCCGCTGAAGAAACCGAGCGCCGCCGTCTAAAAAGGTGATGTGTATTTGAGTAAAACAG
CTTGCGTCATGCGGTCGCTGCGTATATGATGCGATGAGTAAATAAACAAATACGCAAGGGGAACGCATGA
AGGTTATCGCTGTACTTAACCAGAAAGGCGGGTCAGGCAAGACGACCATCGCAACCCATCTAGCCCGCGC
CCTGCAACTCGCCGGGGCCGATGTTCTGTTAGTCGATTCCGATCCCCAGGGCAGTGCCCGCGATTGGGCG
GCCGTGCGGGAAGATCAACCGCTAACCGTTGTCGGCATCGACCGCCCGACGATTGACCGCGACGTGAAGG
CCATCGGCCGGCGCGACTTCGTAGTGATCGACGGAGCGCCCCAGGCGGCGGACTTGGCTGTGTCCGCGAT
CAAGGCAGCCGACTTCGTGCTGATTCCGGTGCAGCCAAGCCCTTACGACATATGGGCCACCGCCGACCTG
GTGGAGCTGGTTAAGCAGCGCATTGAGGTCACGGATGGAAGGCTACAAGCGGCCTTTGTCGTGTCGCGGG
CGATCAAAGGCACGCGCATCGGCGGTGAGGTTGCCGAGGCGCTGGCCGGGTACGAGCTGCCCATTCTTGA
GTCCCGTATCACGCAGCGCGTGAGCTACCCAGGCACTGCCGCCGCCGGCACAACCGTTCTTGAATCAGAA
CCCGAGGGCGACGCTGCCCGCGAGGTCCAGGCGCTGGCCGCTGAAATTAAATCAAAACTCATTTGAGTTA
ATGAGGTAAAGAGAAAATGAGCAAAAGCACAAACACGCTAAGTGCCGGCCGTCCGAGCGCACGCAGCAGC
AAGGCTGCAACGTTGGCCAGCCTGGCAGACACGCCAGCCATGAAGCGGGTCAACTTTCAGTTGCCGGCGG
AGGATCACACCAAGCTGAAGATGTACGCGGTACGCCAAGGCAAGACCATTACCGAGCTGCTATCTGAATA
CATCGCGCAGCTACCAGAGTAAATGAGCAAATGAATAAATGAGTAGATGAATTTTAGCGGCTAAAGGAGG
CGGCATGGAAAATCAAGAACAACCAGGCACCGACGCCGTGGAATGCCCCATGTGTGGAGGAACGGGCGGT
TGGCCAGGCGTAAGCGGCTGGGTTGTCTGCCGGCCCTGCAATGGCACTGGAACCCCCAAGCCCGAGGAAT
CGGCGTGAGCGGTCGCAAACCATCCGGCCCGGTACAAATCGGCGCGGCGCTGGGTGATGACCTGGTGGAG
AAGTTGAAGGCCGCGCAGGCCGCCCAGCGGCAACGCATCGAGGCAGAAGCACGCCCCGGTGAATCGTGGC
AAGCGGCCGCTGATCGAATCCGCAAAGAATCCCGGCAACCGCCGGCAGCCGGTGCGCCGTCGATTAGGAA
GCCGCCCAAGGGCGACGAGCAACCAGATTTTTTCGTTCCGATGCTCTATGACGTGGGCACCCGCGATAGT
CGCAGCATCATGGACGTGGCCGTTTTCCGTCTGTCGAAGCGTGACCGACGAGCTGGCGAGGTGATCCGCT
ACGAGCTTCCAGACGGGCACGTAGAGGTTTCCGCAGGGCCGGCCGGCATGGCCAGTGTGTGGGATTACGA
CCTGGTACTGATGGCGGTTTCCCATCTAACCGAATCCATGAACCGATACCGGGAAGGGAAGGGAGACAAG
CCCGGCCGCGTGTTCCGTCCACACGTTGCGGACGTACTCAAGTTCTGCCGGCGAGCCGATGGCGGAAAGC
AGAAAGACGACCTGGTAGAAACCTGCATTCGGTTAAACACCACGCACGTTGCCATGCAGCGTACGAAGAA
GGCCAAGAACGGCCGCCTGGTGACGGTATCCGAGGGTGAAGCCTTGATTAGCCGCTACAAGATCGTAAAG
AGCGAAACCGGGCGGCCGGAGTACATCGAGATCGAGCTAGCTGATTGGATGTACCGCGAGATCACAGAAG
GCAAGAACCCGGACGTGCTGACGGTTCACCCCGATTACTTTTTGATCGATCCCGGCATCGGCCGTTTTCT
CTACCGCCTGGCACGCCGCGCCGCAGGCAAGGCAGAAGCCAGATGGTTGTTCAAGACGATCTACGAACGC
AGTGGCAGCGCCGGAGAGTTCAAGAAGTTCTGTTTCACCGTGCGCAAGCTGATCGGGTCAAATGACCTGC
CGGAGTACGATTTGAAGGAGGAGGCGGGGCAGGCTGGCCCGATCCTAGTCATGCGCTACCGCAACCTGAT
CGAGGGCGAAGCATCCGCCGGTTCCTAATGTACGGAGCAGATGCTAGGGCAAATTGCCCTAGCAGGGGAA
AAAGGTCGAAAAGGTCTCTTTCCTGTGGATAGCACGTACATTGGGAACCCAAAGCCGTACATTGGGAACC
GGAACCCGTACATTGGGAACCCAAAGCCGTACATTGGGAACCGGTCACACATGTAAGTGACTGATATAAA
AGAGAAAAAAGGCGATTTTTCCGCCTAAAACTCTTTAAAACTTATTAAAACTCTTAAAACCCGCCTGGCC
TGTGCATAACTGTCTGGCCAGCGCACAGCCGAAGAGCTGCAAAAAGCGCCTACCCTTCGGTCGCTGCGCT
CCCTACGCCCCGCCGCTTCGCGTCGGCCTATCGCGGCCGCTGGCCGCTCAAAAATGGCTGGCCTACGGCC
AGGCAATCTACCAGGGCGCGGACAAGCCGCGCCGTCGCCACTCGACCGCCGGCGCCCACATCAAGGCACC
CTGCCTCGCGCGTTTCGGTGATGACGGTGAAAACCTCTGACACATGCAGCTCCCGGAGACGGTCACAGCT
TGTCTGTAAGCGGATGCCGGGAGCAGACAAGCCCGTCAGGGCGCGTCAGCGGGTGTTGGCGGGTGTCGGG
GCGCAGCCATGACCCAGTCACGTAGCGATAGCGGAGTGTATACTGGCTTAACTATGCGGCATCAGAGCAG
ATTGTACTGAGAGTGCACCATATGCGGTGTGAAATACCGCACAGATGCGTAAGGAGAAAATACCGCATCA
GGCGCTCTTCCGCTTCCTCGCTCACTGACTCGCTGCGCTCGGTCGTTCGGCTGCGGCGAGCGGTATCAGC
TCACTCAAAGGCGGTAATACGGTTATCCACAGAATCAGGGGATAACGCAGGAAAGAACATGTGAGCAAAA
GGCCAGCAAAAGGCCAGGAACCGTAAAAAGGCCGCGTTGCTGGCGTTTTTCCATAGGCTCCGCCCCCCTG
ACGAGCATCACAAAAATCGACGCTCAAGTCAGAGGTGGCGAAACCCGACAGGACTATAAAGATACCAGGC
GTTTCCCCCTGGAAGCTCCCTCGTGCGCTCTCCTGTTCCGACCCTGCCGCTTACCGGATACCTGTCCGCC
TTTCTCCCTTCGGGAAGCGTGGCGCTTTCTCATAGCTCACGCTGTAGGTATCTCAGTTCGGTGTAGGTCG
TTCGCTCCAAGCTGGGCTGTGTGCACGAACCCCCCGTTCAGCCCGACCGCTGCGCCTTATCCGGTAACTA
TCGTCTTGAGTCCAACCCGGTAAGACACGACTTATCGCCACTGGCAGCAGCCACTGGTAACAGGATTAGC
AGAGCGAGGTATGTAGGCGGTGCTACAGAGTTCTTGAAGTGGTGGCCTAACTACGGCTACACTAGAAGGA
CAGTATTTGGTATCTGCGCTCTGCTGAAGCCAGTTACCTTCGGAAAAAGAGTTGGTAGCTCTTGATCCGG
CAAACAAACCACCGCTGGTAGCGGTGGTTTTTTTGTTTGCAAGCAGCAGATTACGCGCAGAAAAAAAGGA
TCTCAAGAAGATCCTTTGATCTTTTCTACGGGGTCTGACGCTCAGTGGAACGAAAACTCACGTTAAGGGA
TTTTGGTCATGCATGATATATCTCCCAATTTGTGTAGGGCTTATTATGCACGCTTAAAAATAATAAAAGC
AGACTTGACCTGATAGTTTGGCTGTGAGCAATTATGTGCTTAGTGCATCTAACGCTTGAGTTAAGCCGCG
CCGCGAAGCGGCGTCGGCTTGAACGAATTTCTAGCTAGACATTATTTGCCGACTACCTTGGTGATCTCGC
CTTTCACGTAGTGGACAAATTCTTCCAACTGATCTGCGCGCGAGGCCAAGCGATCTTCTTCTTGTCCAAG
ATAAGCCTGTCTAGCTTCAAGTATGACGGGCTGATACTGGGCCGGCAGGCGCTCCATTGCCCAGTCGGCA
GCGACATCCTTCGGCGCGATTTTGCCGGTTACTGCGCTGTACCAAATGCGGGACAACGTAAGCACTACAT
TTCGCTCATCGCCAGCCCAGTCGGGCGGCGAGTTCCATAGCGTTAAGGTTTCATTTAGCGCCTCAAATAG
ATCCTGTTCAGGAACCGGATCAAAGAGTTCCTCCGCCGCTGGACCTACCAAGGCAACGCTATGTTCTCTT
GCTTTTGTCAGCAAGATAGCCAGATCAATGTCGATCGTGGCTGGCTCGAAGATACCTGCAAGAATGTCAT
TGCGCTGCCATTCTCCAAATTGCAGTTCGCGCTTAGCTGGATAACGCCACGGAATGATGTCGTCGTGCAC
AACAATGGTGACTTCTACAGCGCGGAGAATCTCGCTCTCTCCAGGGGAAGCCGAAGTTTCCAAAAGGTCG
TTGATCAAAGCTCGCCGCGTTGTTTCATCAAGCCTTACGGTCACCGTAACCAGCAAATCAATATCACTGT
GTGGCTTCAGGCCGCCATCCACTGCGGAGCCGTACAAATGTACGGCCAGCAACGTCGGTTCGAGATGGCG
CTCGATGACGCCAACTACCTCTGATAGTTGAGTCGATACTTCGGCGATCACCGCTTCCCCCATGATGTTT
AACTTTGTTTTAGGGCGACTGCCCTGCTGCGTAACATCGTTGCTGCTCCATAACATCAAACATCGACCCA
CGGCGTAACGCGCTTGCTGCTTGGATGCCCGAGGCATAGACTGTACCCCAAAAAAACAGTCATAACAAGC
CATGAAAACCGCCACTGCGCCGTTACCACCGCTGCGTTCGGTCAAGGTTCTGGACCAGTTGCGTGAGCGC
ATACGCTACTTGCATTACAGCTTACGAACCGAACAGGCTTATGTCCACTGGGTTCGTGCCCGAATTGATC
ACAGGCAGCAACGCTCTGTCATCGTTACAATCAACATGCTACCCTCCGCGAGATCATCCGTGTTTCAAAC
CCGGCAGCTTAGTTGCCGTTCTTCCGAATAGCATCGGTAACATGAGCAAAGTCTGCCGCCTTACAACGGC
TCTCCCGCTGACGCCGTCCCGGACTGATGGGCTGCCTGTATCGAGTGGTGATTTTGTGCCGAGCTGCCGG
TCGGGGAGCTGTTGGCTGGCTGGTGGCAGGATATATTGTGGTGTAAACAAATTGACGCTTAGACAACTTA
ATAACACATTGCGGACGTTTTTAATGTACTGAATTAACGCCGAATTGCTCTAGCCAATACGCAAACCGCC
TCTCCCCGCGCGTTGGCCGATTCATTAATGCAGCTGGCACGACAGGTTTCCCGACTGGAAAGCGGGCAGT
GAGCGCAACGCAATTAATGTGAGTTAGCTCACTCATTAGGCACCCCAGGCTTTACACTTTATGCTTCCGG
CTCGTATGTTGTGTGGAATTGTGAGCGGATAACAATTTCACACAGGAAACAGCTATGACATGATTACGAA
TTCAAAAATTACGGATATGAATATAGGCATATCCGTATCCGAATTATCCGTTTGACAGCTAGCAACGATT
GTACAATTGCTTCTTTAAAAAAGGAAGAAAGAAAGAAAGAAAAGAATCAACATCAGCGTTAACAAACGGC
CCCGTTACGGCCCAAACGGTCATATAGAGTAACGGCGTTAAGCGTTGAAAGACTCCTATCGAAATACGTA
ACCGCAAACGTGTCATAGTCAGATCCCCTCTTCCTTCACCGCCTCAAACACAAAAATAATCTTCTACAGC
CTATATATACAACCCCCCCTTCTATCTCTCCTTTCTCACAATTCATCATCTTTCTTTCTCTACCCCCAAT
TTTAAGAAATCCTCTCTTCTCCTCTTCATTTTCAAGGTAAATCTCTCTCTCTCTCTCTCTCTCTGTTATT
CCTTGTTTTAATTAGGTATGTATTATTGCTAGTTTGTTAATCTGCTTATCTTATGTATGCCTTATGTGAA
TATCTTTATCTTGTTCATCTCATCCGTTTAGAAGCTATAAATTTGTTGATTTGACTGTGTATCTACACGT
GGTTATGTTTATATCTAATCAGATATGAATTTCTTCATATTGTTGCGTTTGTGTGTACCAATCCGAAATC
GTTGATTTTTTTCATTTAATCGTGTAGCTAATTGTACGTATACATATGGATCTACGTATCAATTGTTCAT
CTGTTTGTGTTTGTATGTATACAGATCTGAAAACATCACTTCTCTCATCTGATTGTGTTGTTACATACAT
AGATATAGATCTGTTATATCATTTTTTTTATTAATTGTGTATATATATATGTGCATAGATCTGGATTACA
TGATTGTGATTATTTACATGATTTTGTTATTTACGTATGTATATATGTAGATCTGGACTTTTTGGAGTTG
TTGACTTGATTGTATTTGTGTGTGTATATGTGTGTTCTGATCTTGATATGTTATGTATGTGCAGCGAATT
CGGCGCGCCCCTAAGAAGAAGCGGAAGGTTGGTATTCACGGGGTGCCTGCGGCTACGCAGTTCGAGGGGT
TCACCAACCTCTACCAGGTCAGCAAGACGCTGCGGTTCGAGCTGATTCCGCAGGGCAAGACCCTCAAGCA
CATCCAGGAGCAGGGCTTTATCGAGGAGGACAAAGCGCGGAACGACCACTACAAGGAGCTCAAGCCGATC
ATCGACCGGATCTACAAGACCTACGCGGACCAGTGCCTGCAGCTCGTGCAGCTCGACTGGGAGAACCTCT
CGGCCGCCATCGACTCCTACCGCAAGGAGAAGACGGAGGAGACACGCAACGCGCTCATCGAAGAACAGGC
TACGTATCGCAACGCTATCCACGACTACTTCATCGGGCGCACAGATAATCTCACCGACGCCATCAACAAG
CGCCACGCCGAAATCTATAAGGGGCTGTTTAAGGCCGAGCTGTTCAATGGCAAAGTGCTGAAGCAACTGG
GCACCGTCACGACCACAGAGCATGAGAACGCCCTCCTCCGGTCGTTCGACAAGTTTACGACATACTTTAG
CGGCTTTTACGAGAACCGCAAAAACGTGTTCAGCGCCGAGGACATTAGCACCGCCATCCCGCATAGGATC
GTGCAAGACAACTTCCCGAAGTTCAAGGAGAACTGCCACATCTTCACCCGCCTCATCACGGCCGTGCCGT
CCCTCCGCGAGCACTTCGAGAACGTGAAGAAGGCCATCGGGATCTTCGTGTCCACCTCGATCGAAGAGGT
GTTCTCCTTCCCCTTCTACAATCAGCTGCTGACGCAGACCCAGATCGACCTCTACAACCAGCTCCTCGGC
GGCATCTCCCGCGAGGCCGGCACCGAGAAGATCAAGGGCCTGAACGAGGTGCTCAATCTCGCCATCCAGA
AGAACGACGAAACCGCGCACATCATTGCCTCACTCCCACATAGGTTTATCCCCCTGTTTAAGCAGATCCT
CTCCGACCGCAACACGTTGTCCTTCATCCTCGAGGAGTTCAAGAGCGACGAGGAGGTCATCCAGTCCTTC
TGCAAGTACAAGACCCTCCTCCGCAACGAGAATGTGCTCGAAACCGCCGAGGCGCTGTTCAATGAGCTCA
ATAGCATCGATCTCACCCACATCTTCATCTCCCATAAGAAGCTGGAAACCATCTCCAGCGCCCTGTGCGA
CCACTGGGACACCCTCCGCAACGCCCTCTACGAGCGGCGCATCAGCGAGCTCACCGGCAAGATCACGAAG
TCGGCGAAAGAGAAAGTGCAAAGGAGCCTCAAGCACGAGGACATTAACCTGCAGGAGATCATCTCCGCCG
CGGGCAAGGAGCTGTCCGAGGCTTTCAAGCAGAAGACCTCGGAGATCCTCTCTCACGCCCACGCGGCCCT
GGACCAGCCGCTGCCGACGACCCTGAAAAAGCAAGAGGAAAAGGAAATCCTCAAGTCCCAGCTGGACAGC
CTCCTGGGGCTGTACCACCTTCTCGACTGGTTCGCCGTGGACGAGTCCAACGAGGTCGATCCGGAGTTTA
GCGCCCGCCTCACCGGGATCAAGCTTGAGATGGAACCTAGCTTGAGCTTCTATAATAAGGCGCGCAATTA
CGCGACCAAGAAGCCGTATTCCGTGGAGAAGTTCAAGCTGAACTTCCAAATGCCCACCCTGGCCAGCGGG
TGGGACGTTAACAAAGAGAAGAACAACGGAGCCATTCTTTTCGTGAAAAATGGGTTGTATTATTTGGGAA
TTATGCCGAAACAAAAAGGCAGGTACAAGGCGCTCAGCTTCGAGCCAACTGAGAAGACCTCCGAGGGCTT
CGACAAGATGTACTACGATTATTTTCCTGACGCTGCAAAGATGATACCGAAGTGCAGCACTCAGCTTAAG
GCGGTGACGGCGCACTTTCAGACCCATACCACCCCCATCCTCCTCTCCAACAACTTCATCGAGCCGCTCG
AGATCACCAAGGAGATATACGATCTGAATAATCCAGAAAAGGAACCCAAGAAGTTCCAGACCGCCTACGC
CAAGAAGACGGGCGATCAAAAGGGGTATAGAGAGGCGCTCTGCAAGTGGATCGACTTCACGCGCGATTTC
CTCAGCAAGTACACCAAGACAACCTCCATCGATCTCTCTTCCCTCCGCCCCTCTTCCCAGTACAAGGACC
TCGGGGAGTACTACGCCGAACTCAACCCACTCCTGTATCACATCTCGTTTCAGCGTATCGCGGAAAAGGA
GATCATGGACGCCGTCGAAACCGGCAAGTTGTATCTTTTCCAAATCTATAACAAGGACTTCGCGAAGGGC
CACCACGGGAAGCCAAACCTGCACACCCTCTACTGGACAGGCCTCTTCAGCCCGGAAAATCTCGCGAAGA
CGAGCATAAAGCTGAACGGCCAGGCAGAACTCTTCTACAGGCCGAAGTCCAGGATGAAGCGCATGGCTCA
TCGCCTCGGTGAGAAGATGCTGAACAAGAAGCTGAAAGATCAAAAGACGCCAATCCCTGATACACTGTAT
CAGGAGCTGTACGATTACGTGAACCACCGCCTCTCACACGACCTCAGCGACGAGGCCCGCGCGCTCCTGC
CAAACGTCATCACGAAGGAGGTCAGCCACGAGATCATAAAGGATCGGCGGTTTACCTCTGACAAGTTCTT
TTTCCATGTCCCCATCACGCTGAACTACCAGGCCGCGAATAGCCCGTCCAAGTTCAACCAGCGGGTCAAC
GCGTATCTCAAGGAGCACCCAGAGACACCCATAATCGGGATTGACCGGGGGGAGCGGAACCTCATCTACA
TCACCGTCATCGACTCCACCGGAAAGATTCTCGAGCAACGGTCGCTCAATACCATCCAGCAGTTCGACTA
CCAGAAGAAGCTCGACAACCGGGAGAAGGAACGCGTCGCCGCGAGGCAGGCCTGGTCCGTAGTGGGCACG
ATCAAAGACCTGAAGCAGGGCTATCTCAGCCAGGTCATCCATGAGATAGTGGATCTCATGATCCACTACC
AAGCCGTCGTGGTCCTCGAGAATCTCAATTTCGGATTCAAATCCAAGCGCACAGGCATCGCCGAGAAGGC
GGTGTACCAACAGTTCGAGAAAATGCTTATCGACAAGCTCAATTGCCTGGTGCTCAAGGACTATCCGGCG
GAGAAGGTCGGGGGGGTCCTCAATCCGTATCAGCTGACCGACCAGTTTACGTCATTTGCGAAGATGGGCA
CCCAGAGCGGCTTCCTTTTCTATGTCCCGGCCCCATATACCTCAAAGATTGATCCCTTGACCGGATTCGT
GGACCCGTTTGTCTGGAAGACCATCAAGAACCATGAGTCGCGTAAGCATTTCCTGGAGGGTTTCGACTTC
CTGCACTATGATGTAAAAACCGGAGACTTCATCCTGCATTTCAAGATGAATCGGAACCTCTCCTTCCAGC
GGGGACTCCCTGGCTTCATGCCCGCTTGGGATATCGTTTTTGAGAAAAATGAAACCCAATTCGACGCCAA
AGGCACGCCTTTCATCGCGGGCAAGAGGATTGTCCCTGTAATTGAGAACCATAGATTCACCGGGCGTTAC
CGTGACCTGTACCCCGCAAACGAACTCATCGCCCTCCTGGAGGAGAAAGGCATCGTTTTCCGCGACGGGT
CAAATATCCTCCCCAAACTGCTCGAGAACGATGATAGCCACGCTATTGACACGATGGTAGCGCTCATCAG
ATCCGTGCTGCAAATGAGAAATTCAAATGCTGCCACTGGGGAGGATTACATCAACTCCCCTGTGCGTGAT
CTCAATGGCGTGTGCTTCGATTCTAGATTTCAGAATCCTGAGTGGCCGATGGATGCCGATGCTAACGGCG
CATACCACATAGCATTGAAAGGACAACTGTTGTTGAACCATCTCAAGGAGAGCAAGGACCTTAAGCTGCA
GAACGGCATCAGCAACCAGGATTGGCTTGCCTATATCCAAGAGCTCCGCAATAAGCGTCCTGCTGCCACC
AAAAAGGCCGGACAGGCTAAGAAAAAGAAGTGAGGCGCGCCGAGCTCCAGGCCTCCCAGCTTTCGTCCGT
ATCATCGGTTTCGACAACGTTCGTCAAGTTCAATGCATCAGTTTCATTGCCCACACACCAGAATCCTACT
AAGTTTGAGTATTATGGCATTGGAAAAGCTGTTTTCTTCTATCATTTGTTCTGCTTGTAATTTACTGTGT
TCTTTCAGTTTTTGTTTTCGGACATCAAAATGCAAATGGATGGATAAGAGTTAATAAATGATATGGTCCT
TTTGTTCATTCTCAAATTATTATTATCTGTTGTTTTTACTTTAATGGGTTGAATTTAAGTAAGAAAGGAA
CTAACAGTGTGATATTAAGGTGCAATGTTAGACATATAAAACAGTCTTTCACCTCTCTTTGGTTATGTCT
TGAATTGGTTTGTTTCTTCACTTATCTGTGTAATCAAGTTTACTATGAGTCTATGATCAAGTAATTATGC
AATCAAGTTAAGTACAGTATAGGCTTGAGCTCCCTAGGCCTGTTATCCCTAACAAGTTTGTACAAAAAAG
CTGAACGAGAAACGTAAAATGATATAAATATCAATATATTAAATTAGATTTTGCATAAAAAACAGACTAC
ATAATACTGTAAAACACAACATATCCAGTCACTATGGCGGCCGCATTAGGCACCCCAGGCTTTACACTTT
ATGCTTCCGGCTCGTATAATGTGTGGATTTTGAGTTAGGATCCGTCGAGATTTTCAGGAGCTAAGGAAGC
TAAAATGGAGAAAAAAATCACTGGATATACCACCGTTGATATATCCCAATGGCATCGTAAAGAACATTTT
GAGGCATTTCAGTCAGTTGCTCAATGTACCTATAACCAGACCGTTCAGCTGGATATTACGGCCTTTTTAA
AGACCGTAAAGAAAAATAAGCACAAGTTTTATCCGGCCTTTATTCACATTCTTGCCCGCCTGATGAATGC
TCATCCGGAATTCCGTATGGCAATGAAAGACGGTGAGCTGGTGATATGGGATAGTGTTCACCCTTGTTAC
ACCGTTTTCCATGAGCAAACTGAAACGTTTTCATCGCTCTGGAGTGAATACCACGACGATTTCCGGCAGT
TTCTACACATATATTCGCAAGATGTGGCGTGTTACGGTGAAAACCTGGCCTATTTCCCTAAAGGGTTTAT
TGAGAATATGTTTTTCGTCTCAGCCAATCCCTGGGTGAGTTTCACCAGTTTTGATTTAAACGTGGCCAAT
ATGGACAACTTCTTCGCCCCCGTTTTCACCATGGGCAAATATTATACGCAAGGCGACAAGGTGCTGATGC
CGCTGGCGATTCAGGTTCATCATGCCGTTTGTGATGGCTTCCATGTCGGCAGAATGCTTAATGAATTACA
ACAGTACTGCGATGAGTGGCAGGCGGGGCGTAATCTAGAGGATCCGGCTTACTAAAAGCCAGATAACAGT
ATGCGTATTTGCGCGCTGATTTTTGCGGTATAAGAATATATACTGATATGTATACCCGAAGTATGTCAAA
AAGAGGTATGCTATGAAGCAGCGTATTACAGTGACAGTTGACAGCGACAGCTATCAGTTGCTCAAGGCAT
ATATGATGTCAATATCTCCGGTCTGGTAAGCACAACCATGCAGAATGAAGCCCGTCGTCTGCGTGCCGAA
CGCTGGAAAGCGGAAAATCAGGAAGGGATGGCTGAGGTCGCCCGGTTTATTGAAATGAACGGCTCTTTTG
CTGACGAGAACAGGGGCTGGTGAAATGCAGTTTAAGGTTTACACCTATAAAAGAGAGAGCCGTTATCGTC
TGTTTGTGGATGTACAGAGTGATATTATTGACACGCCCGGGCGACGGATGGTGATCCCCCTGGCCAGTGC
ACGTCTGCTGTCAGATAAAGTCCCCCGTGAACTTTACCCGGTGGTGCATATCGGGGATGAAAGCTGGCGC
ATGATGACCACCGATATGGCCAGTGTGCCGGTCTCCGTTATCGGGGAAGAAGTGGCTGATCTCAGCCACC
GCGAAAATGACATCAAAAACGCCATTAACCTGATGTTCTGGGGAATATAAATGTCAGGCTCCCTTATACA
CAGCCAGTCTGCAGGTCGACCATAGTGACTGGATATGTTGTGTTTTACAGTATTATGTAGTCTGTTTTTT
ATGCAAAATCTAATTTAATATATTGATATTTATATCATTTTACGTTTCTCGTTCAGCTTTCTTGTACAAA
GTGGTTCGATAATTCCGATCCAGCCTAGGCCCGGGCCTGAGGACGCGTCCATGGTTAATTAAGACGTCCG
GACCGACTAGTGGATCCTCTAGAGTCGACCTGCAGGCATGCAAGCTTCTTCAAGTGTATGTAGGTATAGT
AACATGAACAAGAACAGACTCAAGTACAAGATCGCATACGAAAATGGAAATGGCAATGTCACTTCCACAT
AATCAAACACGAATCCTCATATCAACAAGGCCTGAGATTCTAACTAGCTCATAACAACTTAGCCAATAGT
TACTTGAGACTACCAAATGTATGTAGAACTAAAGACTAAGGGACAGAGAGTTCGTCTAAACAGGTGAATC
TAGTCGTTGTTATCTAATAAACAATTCAGCCCCAAATGCAGAACACACATAGAGCTCTCTATTGATTCAA
ATTACGATCTGATACTGATAACGTCTAGATTTTTAGGGTTAAAGCAATCAATCACCTGACGATTCAAGGT
GGTTGGATCATGACGATTCCAGAAAACATCAAGCAAGCTCTCAAAGCTACACTCTTTGGGATCATACTGA
ACTCTAACAACCTCGTTATGTCCCGTAGTGCCAGTACAGACATCCTCGTAACTCGGATTGTGCACGATGC
CATGGCTATACCCAACCTCGGTCTTGGTCACACCAGGAACTCTCTGGTAAGCTAGCTCCACTCCCCAGAA
ACAACCGGCGCCAAATTGCGCGAATTGCTGACCTGAAGACGGAACATCATCGTCGGGTCCTTGGGCGATT
GCGGCGGAAGATGGGTCAGCTTGGGCTTGAGGACGAGACCCGAATCCGAGTCTGTTGAAAAGGTTGTTCA
TTGGGGATTTGTATACGGAGATTGGTCGTCGAGAGGTTTGAGGGAAAGGACAAATGGGTTTGGCTCTGGA
GAAAGAGAGTGCGGCTTTAGAGAGAGAATTGAGAGGTTTAGAGAGAGATGCGGCGGCGATGAGCGGAGGA
GAGACGACGAGGACCTGCATTATCAAAGCAGTGACGTGGTGAAATTTGGAACTTTTAAGAGGCAGATAGA
TTTATTATTTGTATCCATTTTCTTCATTGTTCTAGAATGTCGCGGAACAAATTTTAAAACTAAATCCTAA
ATTTTTCTAATTTTGTTGCCAATAGTGGATATGTGGGCCGTATAGAAGGAATCTATTGAAGGCCCAAACC
CATACTGACGAGCCCAAAGGTTCGTTTTGCGTTTTATGTTTCGGTTCGATGCCAACGCCACATTCTGAGC
TAGGCAAAAAACAAACGTGTCTTTGAATAGACTCCTCTCGTTAACACATGCAGCGGCTGCATGGTGACGC
CATTAACACGTGGCCTACAATTGCATGATGTCTCCATTGACACGTGACTTCTCGTCTCCTTTCTTAATAT
ATCTAACAAACACTCCTACCTCTTCCAAAATATATACACATCTTTTTGATCAATCTCTCATTCAAAATCT
CATTCTCTCTAGTAAACAAGAACAAAAAAATGGCGGATACAGCTAGAGGAACCCATCACGATATCATCGG
CAGAGACCAGTACCCGATGATGGGCCGAGACCGAGACCAGTACCAGATGTCCGGACGAGGATCTGACTAC
TCCAAGTCTAGGCAGATTGCTAAAGCTGCAACTGCTGTCACAGCTGGTGGTTCCCTCCTTGTTCTCTCCA
GCCTTACCCTTGTTGGAACTGTCATAGCTTTGACTGTTGCAACACCTCTGCTCGTTATCTTCAGCCCAAT
CCTTGTCCCGGCTCTCATCACAGTTGCACTCCTCATCACCGGTTTTCTTTCCTCTGGAGGGTTTGGCATT
GCCGCTATAACCGTTTTCTCTTGGATTTACAAGTAAGCACACATTTATCATCTTACTTCATAATTTTGTG
CAATATGTGCATGCATGTGTTGAGCCAGTAGCTTTGGATCAATTTTTTTGGTCGAATAACAAATGTAACA
ATAAGAAATTGCAAATTCTAGGGAACATTTGGTTAACTAAATACGAAATTTGACCTAGCTAGCTTGAATG
TGTCTGTGTATATCATCTATATAGGTAAAATGCTTGGTATGATACCTATTGATTGTGAATAGGTACGCAA
CGGGAGAGCACCCACAGGGATCAGACAAGTTGGACAGTGCAAGGATGAAGTTGGGAAGCAAAGCTCAGGA
TCTGAAAGACAGAGCTCAGTACTACGGACAGCAACATACTGGTGGGGAACATGACCGTGACCGTACTCGT
GGTGGCCAGCACACTACTATGGTGAGCAAGGGCGAGGAGCTGTTCACCGGGGTGGTGCCCATCCTGGTCG
AGCTGGACGGCGACGTAAACGGCCACAAGTTCAGCGTGTCCGGCGAGGGCGAGGGCGATGCCACCTACGG
CAAGCTGACCCTGAAGTTCATCTGCACCACCGGCAAGCTGCCCGTGCCCTGGCCCACCCTCGTGACCACC
CTGACCTACGGCGTGCAGTGCTTCAGCCGCTACCCCGACCACATGAAGCAGCACGACTTCTTCAAGTCCG
CCATGCCCGAAGGCTACGTCCAGGAGCGCACCATCTTCTTCAAGGACGACGGCAACTACAAGACCCGCGC
CGAGGTGAAGTTCGAGGGCGACACCCTGGTGAACCGCATCGAGCTGAAGGGCATCGACTTCAAGGAGGAC
GGCAACATCCTGGGGCACAAGCTGGAGTACAACTACAACAGCCACAACGTCTATATCATGGCCGACAAGC
AGAAGAACGGCATCAAGGTGAACTTCAAGATCCGCCACAACATCGAGGACGGCAGCGTGCAGCTCGCCGA
CCACTACCAGCAGAACACCCCCATCGGCGACGGCCCCGTGCTGCTGCCCGACAACCACTACCTGAGCACC
CAGTCCGCCCTGAGCAAAGACCCCAACGAGAAGCGCGATCACATGGTCCTGCTGGAGTTCGTGACCGCCG
CCGGGATCACTCTCGGCATGGACGAGCTGTACAAGTGATCTAGTAACATAGATGAACCGCGCGCGATAAT
TTATCCTAGTTTGCGCGCTATATTTTGTTTTCTATCGCGTATTAAATGTATAATTGCGGGACTCTAATCA
TAAAAACCCATCTCATAAATAACGTCATGCATTACATGTTAATTATTACATGCTTAACGTAATTCAACAG
AAATTATATGATAATCATCGCAAGACCGGCAACAGGATTCAATCTTAAGAAACTTTATTGCCAAATGTTT
GAACGATGAAGCTTGGCACTGGCCGTCGTTTTACAACGTCGTGACTGGGAAAACCCTGGCGTTACCCAAC
TTAATCGCCTTGCAGCACATCCCCCTTTCGCCAGCTGGCGTAATAGCGAAGAGGCCCGCACCGATCGCCC
TTCCCAACAGTTGCGCAGCCTGAATGGCGAATGAGCTTGAGCTTGGATCAGATTGTCGTTTCCCGCCTTC
AGTTTAAACTATCAGTGTTTGACAGGATATATTGGCGGGTAAACCTAAGAGAAAAGAGCGTTTATTAGAA
TAATCGGATATTTAAAAGGGCGTGAAAAGGTTTATCCGTTCGTCCATTTGTATGTGCATGCCAACCACAG
GGTTCCCCTCGGGATCAAAGTACTTTAAAGTACTTTAAAGTACTTTAA
